Addgene plasmid #62110: pMuLE ENTR 7SK L1-L4
Purpose: (Empty Backbone) MuLE (Multiple Lentiviral Expression) Entry vector containing a 7SK RNA polymerase III promoter for shRNA expression. Compatible with MultiSite Gateway cloning
Depositing lab: Ian Frew. Depositing organization: University of Zurich. Publication: A versatile modular vector system for rapid combinatorial mammalian genetics. Albers J, Danzer C, Rechsteiner M, Lehmann H, Brandt LP, Hejhal T, Catalano A, Busenhart P, Goncalves AF, Brandt S, Bode PK, Bode-Lesniewska B, Wild PJ, Frew IJ. J Clin Invest. 2015 Mar 9. pii: 79743. doi: 10.1172/JCI79743. PubMed 25751063.
Backbone
  Vector backbone: N/A
  Vector type: Mammalian Expression, RNAi ; MuLE Gateway Entry Vector
Growth in bacteria
  Bacterial resistance: Kanamycin, 50 μg/mL
  Growth temperature: 37°C
  Growth strain: DH5alpha
  Copy number: High Copy
Gene/Insert
  Gene/Insert name: None
Terms and licenses: Academic/Nonprofit Terms; Industry Terms: Not Available to Industry
How to cite: pMuLE ENTR 7SK L1-L4 was a gift from Ian Frew (Addgene plasmid # 62110 ; http://n2t.net/addgene:62110 ; RRID:Addgene_62110)
