[The description below was written by a language model from this plasmid's Addgene catalogue record and pLannotate feature annotations shown in this document.]
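Description:
pMuLE ENTR 7SK L1-L4 is a small (about 2.85 kb) Gateway entry vector from the MuLE (Multiple Lentiviral Expression) system, a modular toolkit for assembling combinations of genetic elements into a single lentiviral vector. It is deposited as an empty backbone: there is no gene insert, and the functional payload is a 7SK RNA polymerase III promoter intended to drive expression of a short hairpin RNA that the user clones downstream of it. The plasmid is propagated in E. coli from a high-copy ColE1/pUC-type origin and selected with kanamycin through an aminoglycoside phosphotransferase (KanR) gene. The catalogue does not name a parental backbone, but the annotated rrnB T1 and T2 terminators, which insulate the cloning region from read-through transcription, along with a T7 promoter and short lacI and lacZα fragments, are remnants typical of standard Gateway entry plasmids.

The cassette is bounded by attL1 and attL4 recombination sites, which lie on either side of the plasmid's sequence origin, so the roughly 300 bp interval between them spans the numbering junction. The automated feature table does not annotate the 7SK promoter itself; by the catalogue description it should sit in this unannotated interval. In a MultiSite Gateway LR reaction, the specific attL1/attL4 pairing fixes the position and orientation of this module relative to other MuLE entry vectors carrying complementary att sites, allowing several elements to be recombined in a defined order into a lentiviral destination vector. The resulting constructs are used for RNAi knockdown in mammalian cells, alone or combined with other shRNA or expression cassettes for combinatorial genetic manipulation.
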