Features (pLannotate 1.2.2; 9 found; start..end, strand, type, name):
     19..114     -  protein_bind   attL4: mutant version of attL; recombination site for the Gateway® LR reaction LR Clonase™
    146..164     -  promoter       T7 promoter: promoter for bacteriophage T7 RNA polymerase
    298..1107    +  CDS            KanR: aminoglycoside phosphotransferase; aph(3')-Ia; confers resistance to kanamycin in bacteria or G418 (Geneticin®) in eukaryotes
   1254..1842    +  rep_origin     ori: high-copy-number ColE1/pMB1/pBR322/pUC origin of replication
   2025..2117    +  CDS            lacI (fragment): lac repressor; lacI; The lac repressor binds to the lac operator to inhibit transcription in E. coli. This inhibition can be relieved by adding lactose or isopropyl-β-D-thiogalactopyranoside (IPTG).
   2172..2199    -  terminator     rrnB T2 terminator: transcription terminator T2 from the E. coli rrnB gene
   2331..2374    +  terminator     rrnB T1 terminator: Escherichia coli rrnB; transcription terminator T1 from the E. coli rrnB gene
   2421..2457    -  CDS            lacZα (fragment): LacZα fragment of β-galactosidase; lacZ fragment
   2473..2572    +  protein_bind   attL1: mutant version of attL; recombination site for the Gateway® LR reaction LR Clonase™
>Addgene plasmid #62110 | pMuLE ENTR 7SK L1-L4 | depositor full sequence | sequence record 101399 | Full Sequence
CTTTTTTGAATTCGCACCCAACTTTTCTATACAAAGTTGGCATTATAAGAAAGCATTGCTTATCAATTTG
TTGCAACGAACAGGTCACTATCAGTCAAAATAAAATCATTATTTGCCATCCAGCTGCAGGGCGGCCGCGA
TATCCCCTATAGTGAGTCGTATTACATGGTCATAGCTGTTTCCTGGCAGCTCTGGCCCGTGTCTCAAAAT
CTCTGATGTTACATTGCACAAGATAAAAATATATCATCATGAACAATAAAACTGTCTGCTTACATAAACA
GTAATACAAGGGGTGTTATGAGCCATATTCAACGGGAAACGTCGAGGCCGCGATTAAATTCCAACATGGA
TGCTGATTTATATGGGTATAAATGGGCTCGCGATAATGTCGGGCAATCAGGTGCGACAATCTATCGCTTG
TATGGGAAGCCCGATGCGCCAGAGTTGTTTCTGAAACATGGCAAAGGTAGCGTTGCCAATGATGTTACAG
ATGAGATGGTCAGACTAAACTGGCTGACGGAATTTATGCCTCTTCCGACCATCAAGCATTTTATCCGTAC
TCCTGATGATGCATGGTTACTCACCACTGCGATCCCCGGAAAAACAGCATTCCAGGTATTAGAAGAATAT
CCTGATTCAGGTGAAAATATTGTTGATGCGCTGGCAGTGTTCCTGCGCCGGTTGCATTCGATTCCTGTTT
GTAATTGTCCTTTTAACAGCGATCGCGTATTTCGTCTCGCTCAGGCGCAATCACGAATGAATAACGGTTT
GGTTGATGCGAGTGATTTTGATGACGAGCGTAATGGCTGGCCTGTTGAACAAGTCTGGAAAGAAATGCAT
AAACTTTTGCCATTCTCACCGGATTCAGTCGTCACTCATGGTGATTTCTCACTTGATAACCTTATTTTTG
ACGAGGGGAAATTAATAGGTTGTATTGATGTTGGACGAGTCGGAATCGCAGACCGATACCAGGATCTTGC
CATCCTATGGAACTGCCTCGGTGAGTTTTCTCCTTCATTACAGAAACGGCTTTTTCAAAAATATGGTATT
GATAATCCTGATATGAATAAATTGCAGTTTCATTTGATGCTCGATGAGTTTTTCTAATCAGAATTGGTTA
ATTGGTTGTAACACTGGCAGAGCATTACGCTGACTTGACGGGACGGCGCAAGCTCATGACCAAAATCCCT
TAACGTGAGTTACGCGTCGTTCCACTGAGCGTCAGACCCCGTAGAAAAGATCAAAGGATCTTCTTGAGAT
CCTTTTTTTCTGCGCGTAATCTGCTGCTTGCAAACAAAAAAACCACCGCTACCAGCGGTGGTTTGTTTGC
CGGATCAAGAGCTACCAACTCTTTTTCCGAAGGTAACTGGCTTCAGCAGAGCGCAGATACCAAATACTGT
TCTTCTAGTGTAGCCGTAGTTAGGCCACCACTTCAAGAACTCTGTAGCACCGCCTACATACCTCGCTCTG
CTAATCCTGTTACCAGTGGCTGCTGCCAGTGGCGATAAGTCGTGTCTTACCGGGTTGGACTCAAGACGAT
AGTTACCGGATAAGGCGCAGCGGTCGGGCTGAACGGGGGGTTCGTGCACACAGCCCAGCTTGGAGCGAAC
GACCTACACCGAACTGAGATACCTACAGCGTGAGCTATGAGAAAGCGCCACGCTTCCCGAAGGGAGAAAG
GCGGACAGGTATCCGGTAAGCGGCAGGGTCGGAACAGGAGAGCGCACGAGGGAGCTTCCAGGGGGAAACG
CCTGGTATCTTTATAGTCCTGTCGGGTTTCGCCACCTCTGACTTGAGCGTCGATTTTTGTGATGCTCGTC
AGGGGGGCGGAGCCTATGGAAAAACGCCAGCAACGCGGCCTTTTTACGGTTCCTGGCCTTTTGCTGGCCT
TTTGCTCACATGTTCTTTCCTGCGTTATCCCCTGATTCTGTGGATAACCGTATTACCGCCTTTGAGTGAG
CTGATACCGCTCGCCGCAGCCGAACGACCGAGCGCAGCGAGTCAGTGAGCGAGGAAGCGGAAGAGCGCCC
AATACGCAAACCGCCTCTCCCCGCGCGTTGGCCGATTCATTAATGCAGCTGGCACGACAGGTTTCCCGAC
TGGAAAGCGGGCAGTGAGCGCAACGCAATTAATACGCGTACCGCTAGCCAGGAAGAGTTTGTAGAAACGC
AAAAAGGCCATCCGTCAGGATGGCCTTCTGCTTAGTTTGATGCCTGGCAGTTTATGGCGGGCGTCCTGCC
CGCCACCCTCCGGGCCGTTGCTTCACAACGTTCAAATCCGCTCCCGGCGGATTTGTCCTACTCAGGAGAG
CGTTCACCGACAAACAACAGATAAAACGAAAGGCCCAGTCTTCCGACTGAGCCTTTCGTTTTATTTGATG
CCTGGCAGTTCCCTACTCTCGCGTTAACGCTAGCATGGATGTTTTCCCAGTCACGACGTTGTAAAACGAC
GGCCAGTCTTAAGCTCGGGCCCCAAATAATGATTTTATTTTGACTGATAGTGACCTGTTCGTTGCAACAA
ATTGATGAGCAATGCTTTTTTATAATGCCAACTTTGTACAAAAAAGCAGGCTCTATCGATCTAGTGCTGC
AGTATTTAGCATGCCCCACCCATCTGCAAGGCATTCTGGATAGTGTCAAAACAGCCGGAAATCAAGTCCG
TTTATCTCAAACTTTAGCATTTTGGGAATAAATGATATTTGCTATGCTGGTTAAATTAGATTTTAGTTAA
ATTTCCTGCTGAAGCTCTAGTACGATAAGTAACTTGACCTAAGTGTAAAGTTGAGATTTCCTTCAGGTTT
ATATAGCTTGTGCGCCGCCTGGGTACCTCGGTCTTCACAGATCTAGAGCT
