>Addgene plasmid #62110 | pMuLE ENTR 7SK L1-L4 | addgene partial sequence | sequence record 103461 | M13-F20 5'-TGTAAAACGACGGCCAGT-3'
TTGATGAGCAATGCTTTTTTATAATGCCAACTTTGTACAAAAAAGCAGGCTCTATCGATCTAGTGCTGCA
GTATTTAGCATGCCCCACCCATCTGCAAGGCATTCTGGATAGTGTCAAAACAGCCGGAAATCAAGTCCGT
TTATCTCAAACTTTAGCATTTTGGGAATAAATGATATTTGCTATGCTGGTTAAATTAGATTTTAGTTAAA
TTTCCTGCTGAAGCTCTAGTACGATAAGTAACTTGACCTAAGTGTAAAGTTGAGATTTCCTTCAGGTTTA
TATAGCTTGTGCGCCGCCTGGGTACCTCGGTCTTCACAGATCTAGAGCTCTTTTTTGAATTC
