>Addgene plasmid #62110 | pMuLE ENTR 7SK L1-L4 | addgene partial sequence | sequence record 103464 | M13-Rev 5'-CAGGAAACAGCTATGACC-3'
TAATGATTTTATTTTGACTGATAGTGACCTGTTCGTTGCAACAAATTGATAAGCAATGCTTTCTTATAAT
GCCAACTTTGTATAGAAAAGTTGGGTGCGAATTCAAAAAAGAGCTCTAGATCTGTGAAGACCGAGGTACC
CAGGCGGCGCACAAGCTATATAAACCTGAAGGAAATCTCAACTTTACACTTAGGTCAAGTTACTTATCGT
ACTAGAGCTTCAGCAGGAAATTTAACTAAAATCTAATTTAACCAGCATAGCAAATATCATTTATTCCCAA
AATGCTAAAGTTTGAGATAAACGGACTTGATTTCCGGCTGTTTTGACACTATCCAGAATGCCTTGCAGAT
GG
